>Addgene plasmid #219648 | pSEED-Moontag:HA | addgene full sequence | sequence record 452275 | Addgene NGS Result
GAGATACCTACAGCGTGAGCTATGAGAAAGCGCCACGCTTCCCGAAGGGAGAAAGGCGGACAGGTATCCG
GTAAGCGGCAGGGTCGGAACAGGAGAGCGCACGAGGGAGCTTCCAGGGGGAAACGCCTGGTATCTTTATA
GTCCTGTCGGGTTTCGCCACCTCTGACTTGAGCGTCGATTTTTGTGATGCTCGTCAGGGGGGCGGAGCCT
ATGGAAAAACGCCAGCAACGCGGCCTTTTTACGGTTCCTGGCCTTTTGCTGGCCTTTTGCTCACATGTTC
TTTCCTGCGTTATCCCCTGATTCTGTGGATAACCGTATTACCGCCTTTGAGTGAGCTGATACCGCTCGCC
GCAGCCGAACGACCGAGCGCAGCGAGTCAGTGAGCGAGGAAGCGGAACAGCGCCCAATACGCAAACCGCC
TCTCCCCGCGCGTTGGCCGATTCATTAATGCAGCTGGCACGACAGGTTTCCCGACTGGAAAGCGGGCAGT
GAGCGCAACGCAATTAATGTGAGTTAGCTCACTCATTAGGCACCCCAGGCTTTACACTTTATGCTTCCGG
CTCGTATGTTGTGTGGAATTGTGAGCGGATAACAATTTCACACAGGAAACAGCTATGACCATGCTCGAGC
CAAGCTCGGCGCGCCCGTCTCGCCGGAACCGGATCCAGCGTAATCTGGAACATCGTATGGGTAGGAGCCG
CCCGAACCTGATCCTCCAGACCCCAGAGAGGCCCATTTGTCCAGCTCCAGCAGTTCCTGCTCGTTCTTTC
CAGAGCCAGAGCCGAGACGACGCGTCAATTCACTGGCCGTCGTTTTACAACGTCGTGACTGGGAAAACCC
TGGCGTTACCCAACTTAATCGCCTTGCAGCACATCCCCCTTTCGCCAGCTGGCGTAATAGCGAAGAGGCC
CGCACCGATCGCCCTTCCCAACAGTTGCGCAGCCTGAATGGCGAATGGCGCCTGATGCGGTATTTTCTCC
TTACGCATCTGTGCGGTATTTCACACCGCATATGGTGCACTCTCAGTACAATCTGCTCTGATGCCGCATA
GTTAAGCCAGCCCCGACACCCGCCAACACCCGCTGACGCGCCCTGACGGGCTTGTCTGCTCCCGGCATCC
GCTTACAGACAAGCTGTGACAGTCTCCGGGAGCTGCATGTGTCAGAGGTTTTCACCGTCATCACCGAAAC
GCGCGAGACAAAAGGGCCTCGTGATACGCCTATTTTTATAGGTTAATGTCATGATAATAATGGTTTCTTA
GACGTCAGGTGGCACTTTTCGGGGAAATGTGCGCGGAACCCCTATTTGTTTATTTTTCTAAATACATTCA
AATATGTATCCGCTCATGAGACAATAACCCTGATAAATGCTTCAATAATATTGAAAAAGGAAGAGTATGA
GCCATATTCAACGGGAAACGTCTTGCTCTAGGCCGCGATTAAATTCCAACATGGATGCTGATTTATATGG
GTATAAATGGGCTCGCGATAATGTCGGGCAATCAGGTGCGACAATCTATCGATTGTATGGGAAGCCCGAT
GCGCCAGAGTTGTTTCTGAAACATGGCAAAGGTAGCGTTGCCAATGATGTTACAGATGAGATGGTCAGAC
TAAACTGGCTGACGGAATTTATGCCTCTTCCGACCATCAAGCATTTTATCCGTACTCCTGATGATGCATG
GTTACTCACCACTGCGATCCCTGGGAAAACAGCATTCCAGGTATTAGAAGAATATCCTGATTCAGGTGAA
AATATTGTTGATGCGCTGGCAGTGTTCCTGCGCCGGTTGCATTCGATTCCTGTTTGTAATTGTCCTTTTA
ACAGCGATCGCGTATTTCGTTTCGCTCAGGCGCAATCACGAATGAATAACGGTTTGGTTGATGCGAGTGA
TTTTGATGACGAGCGTAATGGCTGGCCTGTTGAACAAGTCTGGAAAGAAATGCATAAACTTTTGCCATTC
TCACCGGATTCAGTCGTCACTCATGGTGATTTCTCACTTGATAACCTTATTTTTGACGAGGGGAAATTAA
TAGGTTGTATTGATGTTGGACGAGTCGGAATCGCAGACCGATACCAGGATCTTGCCATCCTATGGAACTG
CCTCGGTGAGTTTTCTCCTTCATTACAGAAACGGCTTTTTCAAAAATATGGTATTGATAATCCTGATATG
AATAAATTGCAGTTTCATTTGATGCTCGATGAGTTTTTCTAACTGTCAGACCAAGTTTACTCATATATAC
TTTAGATTGATTTAAAACTTCATTTTTAATTTAAAAGGATCTAGGTGAAGATCCTTTTTGATAATCTCAT
GACCAAAATCCCTTAACGTGAGTTTTCGTTCCACTGAGCGTCAGACCCCGTAGAAAAGATCAAAGGATCT
TCTTGAGATCCTTTTTTTCTGCGCGTAATCTGCTGCTTGCAAACAAAAAAACCACCGCTACCAGCGGTGG
TTTGTTTGCCGGATCAAGAGCTACCAACTCTTTTTCCGAAGGTAACTGGCTTCAGCAGAGCGCAGATACC
AAATACTGTTCTTCTAGTGTAGCCGTAGTTAGGCCACCACTTCAAGAACTCTGTAGCACCGCCTACATAC
CTCGCTCTGCTAATCCTGTTACCAGTGGCTGCTGCCAGTGGCGATAAGTCGTGTCTTACCGGGTTGGACT
CAAGACGATAGTTACCGGATAAGGCGCAGCGGTCGGGCTGAACGGGGGGTTCGTGCACACAGCCCAGCTT
GGAGCGAACGACCTACACCGAACT
Features (pLannotate 1.2.2; 11 found; start..end, strand, type, name):
    400..492     +  CDS            lacI (fragment): lac repressor; lacI; The lac repressor binds to the lac operator to inhibit transcription in E. coli. This inhibition can be relieved by adding lactose or isopropyl-β-D-thiogalactopyranoside (IPTG).
    505..526     +  protein_bind   CAP binding site: CAP binding activates transcription in the presence of cAMP. E. coli catabolite activator protein
    541..571     +  promoter       lac promoter: promoter for the E. coli lac operon
    579..595     +  protein_bind   lac operator: The lac repressor binds to the lac operator to inhibit transcription in E. coli. This inhibition can be relieved by adding lactose or isopropyl-β-D-thiogalactopyranoside (IPTG). lac repressor encoded by lacI
    667..693     -  CDS            3xHA (fragment): three tandem HA epitope tags
    798..955     +  CDS            lacZα (fragment): LacZα fragment of β-galactosidase; lacZ fragment
    961..1060    -  misc_feature   bom (fragment): basis of mobility region from pBR322
   1162..1197    -  CDS            rop (fragment): Rop protein, which maintains plasmids at low copy number; rop
   1292..1396    +  promoter       AmpR promoter: bla
   1397..2212    +  CDS            KanR: aminoglycoside phosphotransferase; aph(3')-Ia; confers resistance to kanamycin in bacteria or G418 (Geneticin®) in eukaryotes
   2383..217     +  rep_origin     ori (across the origin): high-copy-number ColE1/pMB1/pBR322/pUC origin of replication
