[The description below was written by a language model from this plasmid's Addgene catalogue record and pLannotate feature annotations shown in this document.]
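Description:
pSEED-Moontag:HA is a small bacterial cloning plasmid built on a kanamycin-resistant pUC19 derivative (pUC19-Kan). It serves as a template vector for making CRISPR knock-in donors for Drosophila by the SEED/Harvest method. It is propagated in E. coli through the high-copy ColE1/pUC origin and selected with kanamycin via an aph(3')-Ia (KanR) gene driven by the AmpR (bla) promoter. The annotated backbone also retains typical pUC remnants: a CAP binding site, lac promoter and lac operator, a lacZα fragment, and short fragments of lacI, bom and rop.

The catalogued payload is a MoonTag:HA SEED cassette, listed at 1550 bp. According to the record, the plasmid permits Golden Gate assembly with BsmBI, a type IIS enzyme, so that donor plasmids can be built to insert MoonTag (a peptide epitope bound by a nanobody, generally used for imaging) and an HA epitope tag into an endogenous locus. The associated publication describes seamless knock-ins through CRISPR-triggered single-strand annealing, which implies that auxiliary cassette sequences are removed after integration to leave only the tag. The record itself does not detail the cassette's internal components, such as any selection marker, guide RNA target sites or repeats.

The feature table is only partly informative about the insert. Within the 2,754 nt sequence, the only payload element detected is a short reverse-strand match to an HA tag, annotated as a 3xHA fragment. MoonTag, the BsmBI sites and any other cassette parts are not annotated. The region between the lac operator and the lacZα fragment also appears shorter than the stated insert size, a discrepancy the record does not explain.
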