Addgene plasmid #219648: pSEED-Moontag:HA
Purpose: Permits GoldenGate assembly (BsmBI) of donor plasmids to knock-in Moontag and HAtag using the SEED/Harvest method
Depositing lab: Markus Affolter. Depositing organization: University of Basel. Publication: Seamless knockins in Drosophila via CRISPR-triggered single-strand annealing. Aguilar G, Bauer M, Vigano MA, Schnider ST, Brugger L, Jimenez-Jimenez C, Guerrero I, Affolter M. Dev Cell. 2024 Oct 7;59(19):2672-2686.e5. doi: 10.1016/j.devcel.2024.06.004. Epub 2024 Jul 5. PubMed 38971155.
Backbone
  Vector backbone: pUC19-Kan
Growth in bacteria
  Bacterial resistance: Kanamycin, 50 μg/mL
  Growth temperature: 37°C
  Growth strain: DH5alpha
  Copy number: Unknown
Gene/Insert
  Gene/Insert name: MoonTag:HA SEED Cassette
  Insert size (bp): 1550
Terms and licenses: Academic/Nonprofit Terms; Industry Terms: Not Available to Industry
Depositor comments: Please visit https://doi.org/10.1101/2022.06.17.496589 for bioRxiv preprint.
How to cite: pSEED-Moontag:HA was a gift from Markus Affolter (Addgene plasmid # 219648 ; http://n2t.net/addgene:219648 ; RRID:Addgene_219648)
